>Addgene plasmid #16871 | XE6 Xwnt-5A Hind III CSKA | addgene partial sequence | sequence record 23438 | CSKA-F 5'-taccgcctcttctctcaagc-3'
ANGCGAGCGNGTTCTGAAGATGCCCATATTTGGTGATCTTCTGTCTGCGCGGCGCCAGGCGGGGCTGGAA
GCCTGTGACGTTAAATAGAGATAACTGGCGCTATTAAATTCTCATTCAGCCGATACCGTCGATCGAGGTC
GACGGTATCGATAAGCTTCTGGGCTGGTGGGCAGTGCGATGGTCTCTCAACACTTTGTGGTTCTGCTCAT
GTCTCTCTATTGTCTGACCCAGTCTGTGGTGGAGAGCAGCTCCTGGTGGTCGTTAGGCATGAACCCGGTG
CAGATGCCGGAGGTTTATATCATCGGGGCTCAGCCGCTGTGCAGCCAACTGTCTGGGCTATCGCAGGGTC
AGAAGAAGCTCTGCCAACTGTACCAGGACCACATGCAGTTTATTGGAGACGGGGCCAAGACTGGGATCAA
GGAGTGTCAGTACCAGTTCAGGCACCGGAGGTGGAACTGCAGTACCGTGGATAACACCTCAGTGTTTGGG
AGAGTCATGCAGATAGGTAGCAGGGAGACCGCCTTTACTTACGCCATCAGCGCTGCAGGAGTAGTGAACG
CAGTGAGTCGCGCCTGCCGAGAGGGGGAGCTCTCTACTTGTGGCTGCAGCAGAGCCGCCCGACCCAAGGA
CCTGCCCCGGGACTGGCTATNGGGTGTGNNGTGGCGACAACCTGGATTTGGGCTACAGGTTTGCCAAGGA
GTTTGTCGATGCCCGGGAAAAGGAGAAGATTCACCGAAAGGATCATATGAGANTCAGGATTNGNATGAAT
CTCACCATANTGAGGCGGAAGAGGCANTANTACTTGGCTGANGTCNCTGCANTGCATGGATCC
