[The description below was written by a language model from this plasmid's Addgene catalogue record.]
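Description:
XE6 Xwnt-5A Hind III CSKA is a Xenopus expression plasmid built on the CSKA backbone (about 4.1 kb without insert). It carries a roughly 1.5 kb cDNA for Xenopus laevis Xwnt-5A (wnt5a.S). The plasmid is maintained in E. coli as a high-copy construct under ampicillin selection. The record does not give the origin of replication or any feature map, so the detailed arrangement of backbone elements, including any polyadenylation signal, cannot be described here.

The insert came from an oocyte cDNA isolated from a lambda gt10 library and was placed into the vector as a Hind III fragment by restriction cloning. It sits under the control of a cytoskeletal actin promoter, the defining element of CSKA-type vectors. Such a promoter lets injected plasmid DNA be transcribed by the embryo's own machinery, rather than supplying the gene product as in vitro synthesised mRNA. No tags, reporters or fusion partners are recorded. The depositor notes refer users to the comments on a companion RNA-expression construct and to the database sequence for the position of the initiating methionine, so the start codon assignment should be checked before interpreting the encoded protein.

The construct is associated with work characterising Xwnt-5A as a maternally expressed Wnt whose overexpression alters morphogenetic movements in Xenopus embryos. Its likely use is therefore DNA-based misexpression of this Wnt ligand in frog embryos to study effects on development and cell movement.
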