Addgene plasmid #16871: XE6 Xwnt-5A Hind III CSKA
Depositing lab: Randall Moon. Depositing organization: University of Washington. Publication: Xwnt-5A: a maternal Wnt that affects morphogenetic movements after overexpression in embryos of Xenopus laevis. Moon RT, Campbell RM, Christian JL, McGrew LL, Shih J, Fraser S. Development. 1993 Sep. 119(1):97-111. PubMed 8275867.
Backbone
  Vector backbone: CSKA
  Backbone size w/o insert (bp): 4120
  Vector type: Xenopus Expression
Growth in bacteria
  Bacterial resistance: Ampicillin, 100 μg/mL
  Growth temperature: 37°C
  Growth strain: DH5alpha
  Copy number: High Copy
Gene/Insert
  Gene/Insert name: Xwnt-5A (alt names: xwnt5; wnt 5)
  Species: X. laevis (frog)
  Insert size (bp): 1526
  Entrez Gene: wnt5a.S (a.k.a. XELAEV_18003033mg, wnt-5A, wnt5a, wnt5a-B, wnt5a-a)
  Cloning method: Restriction Enzyme
  Sequencing primers: 5′ NA
Terms and licenses: Academic/Nonprofit Terms; Industry Terms: Not Available to Industry
Depositor comments: Insert: oocyte cDNA from Melton lambda gt10 library. Notes for Use: This is an Xwnt-5A Hind III insert under the control of a cytoskeletal actin promoter. See comments for Xwnt-5A Hind RNA regarding initiation met, as well as, Genbank sequence. Citation: Moon et al., Development 119, 97 (1993)
How to cite: XE6 Xwnt-5A Hind III CSKA was a gift from Randall Moon (Addgene plasmid # 16871 ; http://n2t.net/addgene:16871 ; RRID:Addgene_16871)
